Addgene plasmid #100846: pAAV.CAG.Flex.NES-jRCaMP1a.WPRE.SV40
Purpose: AAV expression of Cre recombinase-activated jRCaMP1a, a red fluorescent calcium sensor protein, from CAG promoter
Depositing lab: Douglas Kim & GENIE Project. Publication: Sensitive red protein calcium indicators for imaging neural activity. Dana H, Mohar B, Sun Y, Narayan S, Gordus A, Hasseman JP, Tsegaye G, Holt GT, Hu A, Walpita D, Patel R, Macklin JJ, Bargmann CI, Ahrens MB, Schreiter ER, Jayaraman V, Looger LL, Svoboda K, Kim DS. eLife. 2016 Mar 24;5. pii: e12727. doi: 10.7554/eLife.12727. PubMed 27011354.
Backbone
  Vector backbone: pAAV
  Vector type: Mammalian Expression, AAV
Growth in bacteria
  Bacterial resistance: Ampicillin, 100 μg/mL
  Growth temperature: 37°C
  Growth strain: DH5alpha
  Copy number: Unknown
Gene/Insert
  Gene/Insert name: jRCaMP1a (alt name: RCaMP1h variant 1488)
  Species: Synthetic
  Promoter: CAG
  Cloning method: Unknown
  Sequencing primers: 5′ unknown
Terms and licenses: Academic/Nonprofit Terms; Industry Terms: Not Available to Industry
Depositor comments: This plasmid was previously available as pAAV.CAG.Flex.NES-jRCaMP1a.WPRE.SV40 (p3853) from the Penn Vector Core. This plasmid was created as part of the GENIE project at Janelia Research Campus. Due to the instability of viral plasmids, screening multiple colonies (15-20) may be required in order to obtain the correct plasmid
How to cite: pAAV.CAG.Flex.NES-jRCaMP1a.WPRE.SV40 was a gift from Douglas Kim & GENIE Project (Addgene plasmid # 100846 ; http://n2t.net/addgene:100846 ; RRID:Addgene_100846) For viral preps, please replace (Addgene plasmid # 100846) in the above sentence with: (Addgene viral prep # 100846-AAV1)
