[The description below was written by a language model from this plasmid's Addgene catalogue record and the feature table of its GenBank file.]
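Description:
pAAV.CAG.Flex.NES-jRCaMP1a.WPRE.SV40 is a 6.4 kb AAV transfer plasmid for Cre-dependent mammalian expression of jRCaMP1a, a synthetic red fluorescent calcium indicator (also recorded as RCaMP1h variant 1488). The plasmid is propagated in E. coli through a high-copy ColE1/pUC-type origin and selected with ampicillin via the bla gene. An f1 phage origin is also present in the backbone. Two AAV2 inverted terminal repeats flank the expression cassette and define the segment that is replicated and packaged into recombinant AAV particles. The depositor notes that, as with many ITR-containing plasmids, the construct can be unstable in bacteria, so several colonies may need to be screened to find an intact clone.

Between the ITRs, the CAG promoter (annotated here by its chicken beta-actin promoter and chimeric intron) drives a FLEX switch. The sensor coding sequence lies in inverted orientation between two pairs of incompatible recombination sites, lox2272 and loxP, with the members of each pair facing each other. Without Cre, no sense transcript of the sensor is made. Cre inverts the cassette through one lox pair and then excises one site of the other pair, which locks the open reading frame in the forward orientation. The annotated parts of the inverted ORF include a 6xHis tag, T7 gene 10 leader, Xpress epitope and the myosin light chain kinase calmodulin-binding peptide typical of this sensor family. The nuclear export signal (NES) implied by the name is not separately annotated. A WPRE downstream enhances transcript stability and expression, and an SV40 polyadenylation signal terminates the transcript. The short Factor Xa site annotated inside the WPRE is likely a spurious match. The construct is used to produce AAV for imaging neural calcium activity in Cre-defined cell populations.
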