LOCUS       Exported 6412 bp ds-DNA circular SYN 12-MAY-2021
DEFINITION  AAV expression of Cre recombinase-activated jRCaMP1a, a red
            fluorescent calcium sensor protein, from CAG promoter.
ACCESSION   .
VERSION     .
KEYWORDS    pAAV.CAG.Flex.NES-jRCaMP1a.WPRE.SV40
SOURCE      synthetic DNA construct
  ORGANISM  synthetic DNA construct
REFERENCE   1 (bases 1 to 6412)
  AUTHORS   Dana H, Mohar B, Sun Y, Narayan S, Gordus A, Hasseman JP, Tsegaye G,
            Holt GT, Hu A, Walpita D, Patel R, Macklin JJ, Bargmann CI, Ahrens
            MB, Schreiter ER, Jayaraman V, Looger LL, Svoboda K, Kim DS
  TITLE     Sensitive red protein calcium indicators for imaging neural
            activity.
  JOURNAL   Elife. 2016 Mar 24;5. pii: e12727. doi: 10.7554/eLife.12727.
  PUBMED    27011354
REFERENCE   2 (bases 1 to 6412)
  AUTHORS   .
  TITLE     Direct Submission
  JOURNAL   Exported May 12, 2021 from SnapGene Server 1.1.58
            http://www.snapgene.com
FEATURES             Location/Qualifiers
     source          1..6412
                     /organism="synthetic DNA construct"
                     /mol_type="other DNA"
     repeat_region   1..130
                     /label=AAV2 ITR
     promoter        441..718
                     /label=chicken beta-actin promoter
     primer_bind     997..1019
                     /label=pCAGGS-5
                     /note="Chimeric intron in CAG promoter, forward primer"
     primer_bind     1081..1100
                     /label=pCAG-F
                     /note="Rabbit beta-globin intron, for pCAG plasmids,
                     forward primer"
     protein_bind    complement(1135..1168)
                     /label=lox2272
                     /bound_moiety="Cre recombinase"
                     /note="Cre-mediated recombination occurs in the 8-bp core
                     sequence (GGATACTT). lox2272 sites are compatible with each
                     other, but incompatible with loxP or loxN sites (Lee and
                     Saito, 1988)."
     protein_bind    complement(1231..1264)
                     /label=loxP
                     /bound_moiety="Cre recombinase"
                     /note="Cre-mediated recombination occurs in the 8-bp core
                     sequence (GCATACAT)."
     CDS             complement(2430..2486)
                     /codon_start=1
                     /product="calmodulin-binding peptide from avian smooth
                     muscle myosin light chain kinase"
                     /label=calmodulin-binding peptide
                     /translation="RRKWNKTGHAVRAIGRLSS"
     CDS             complement(2514..2537)
                     /codon_start=1
                     /product="Xpress(TM) epitope tag, including an enterokinase
                     recognition and cleavage site"
                     /label=Xpress(TM) tag
                     /translation="DLYDDDDK"
     CDS             complement(2541..2573)
                     /codon_start=1
                     /product="leader peptide from bacteriophage T7 gene 10"
                     /label=T7 tag (gene 10 leader)
                     /note="promotes efficient translation in E. coli"
                     /translation="MASMTGGQQMG"
     CDS             complement(2577..2594)
                     /codon_start=1
                     /product="6xHis affinity tag"
                     /label=6xHis
                     /translation="HHHHHH"
     protein_bind    2677..2710
                     /label=lox2272
                     /bound_moiety="Cre recombinase"
                     /note="Cre-mediated recombination occurs in the 8-bp core
                     sequence (GGATACTT). lox2272 sites are compatible with each
                     other, but incompatible with loxP or loxN sites (Lee and
                     Saito, 1988)."
     protein_bind    2781..2814
                     /label=loxP
                     /bound_moiety="Cre recombinase"
                     /note="Cre-mediated recombination occurs in the 8-bp core
                     sequence (GCATACAT)."
     misc_feature    2856..3444
                     /label=WPRE
                     /note="woodchuck hepatitis virus posttranscriptional
                     regulatory element"
     primer_bind     complement(2909..2929)
                     /label=WPRE-R
                     /note="WPRE, reverse primer"
     CDS             complement(3327..3338)
                     /codon_start=1
                     /product="Factor Xa recognition and cleavage site"
                     /label=Factor Xa site
                     /translation="IEGR"
     polyA_signal    3487..3608
                     /label=SV40 poly(A) signal
                     /note="SV40 polyadenylation signal"
     primer_bind     complement(3498..3517)
                     /label=EBV-rev
                     /note="SV40 polyA terminator, reverse primer"
     primer_bind     3552..3571
                     /label=SV40pA-R
                     /note="SV40 polyA, reverse primer"
     repeat_region   3770..3899
                     /label=AAV2 ITR
     primer_bind     complement(3965..3982)
                     /label=L4440
                     /note="L4440 vector, forward primer"
     rep_origin      complement(4136..4724)
                     /direction=LEFT
                     /label=ori
                     /note="high-copy-number ColE1/pMB1/pBR322/pUC origin of
                     replication"
     primer_bind     complement(4216..4235)
                     /label=pBR322ori-F
                     /note="pBR322 origin, forward primer"
     CDS             complement(4895..5755)
                     /codon_start=1
                     /gene="bla"
                     /product="beta-lactamase"
                     /label=AmpR
                     /note="confers resistance to ampicillin, carbenicillin, and
                     related antibiotics"
                     /translation="MSIQHFRVALIPFFAAFCLPVFAHPETLVKVKDAEDQLGARVGYI
                     ELDLNSGKILESFRPEERFPMMSTFKVLLCGAVLSRIDAGQEQLGRRIHYSQNDLVEYS
                     PVTEKHLTDGMTVRELCSAAITMSDNTAANLLLTTIGGPKELTAFLHNMGDHVTRLDRW
                     EPELNEAIPNDERDTTMPVAMATTLRKLLTGELLTLASRQQLIDWMEADKVAGPLLRSA
                     LPAGWFIADKSGAGERGSRGIIAALGPDGKPSRIVVIYTTGSQATMDERNRQIAEIGAS
                     LIKHW"
     primer_bind     5518..5537
                     /label=Amp-R
                     /note="Ampicillin resistance gene, reverse primer"
     promoter        complement(5756..5860)
                     /gene="bla"
                     /label=AmpR promoter
     rep_origin      complement(5886..6341)
                     /direction=LEFT
                     /label=f1 ori
                     /note="f1 bacteriophage origin of replication; arrow
                     indicates direction of (+) strand synthesis"
     primer_bind     complement(6023..6044)
                     /label=F1ori-F
                     /note="F1 origin, forward primer"
     primer_bind     6235..6254
                     /label=F1ori-R
                     /note="F1 origin, reverse primer"
ORIGIN
        1 ctgcgcgctc gctcgctcac tgaggccgcc cgggcaaagc ccgggcgtcg ggcgaccttt
       61 ggtcgcccgg cctcagtgag cgagcgagcg cgcagagagg gagtggccaa ctccatcact
      121 aggggttcct tgtagttaat gattaacccg ccatgctact tatctacgta gccatgctct
      181 aggaagagta ccattgacgt caataatgac gtatgttccc atagtaacgc caatagggac
      241 tttccattga cgtcaatggg tggagtattt acggtaaact gcccacttgg cagtacatca
      301 agtgtatcat atgccaagta cgccccctat tgacgtcaat gacggtaaat ggcccgcctg
      361 gcattatgcc cagtacatga ccttatggga ctttcctact tggcagtaca tctacgtatt
      421 agtcatcgct attaccatgg tcgaggtgag ccccacgttc tgcttcactc tccccatctc
      481 ccccccctcc ccacccccaa ttttgtattt atttattttt taattatttt gtgcagcgat
      541 gggggcgggg gggggggggg ggcgcgcgcc aggcggggcg gggcggggcg aggggcgggg
      601 cggggcgagg cggagaggtg cggcggcagc caatcagagc ggcgcgctcc gaaagtttcc
      661 ttttatggcg aggcggcggc ggcggcggcc ctataaaaag cgaagcgcgc ggcgggcggg
      721 agtcgctgcg cgctgccttc gccccgtgcc ccgctccgcc gccgcctcgc gccgcccgcc
      781 ccggctctga ctgaccgcgt tactcccaca ggtgagcggg cgggacggcc cttctcctcc
      841 gggctgtaat tagcgcttgg tttaatgacg gcttgtttct tttctgtggc tgcgtgaaag
      901 ccttgagggg ctccgggagg gccctttgtg cggggggagc ggctcggggc tgtccgcggg
      961 gggacggctg ccttcggggg ggacggggca gggcggggtt cggcttctgg cgtgtgaccg
     1021 gcggctctag agcctctgct aaccatgttc atgccttctt ctttttccta cagctcctgg
     1081 gcaacgtgct ggttattgtg ctgtctcatc attttggcaa agaattggat ccccataact
     1141 tcgtataaag tatcctatac gaagttatat caaaatagga agaccaatgc ttcaccatcg
     1201 acccgaattg ccaagcatca ccatcgaccc ataacttcgt ataatgtatg ctatacgaag
     1261 ttatactaga gctttcactt cgctgtcatc atttgtacaa actcttcgta gtttacctga
     1321 ccatccccat cgctgtctgc ttccctgatc atttcatcaa cctcttcatc tgttaacttc
     1381 tctccaaggt ttgtcatcac gtggcgaagc tctgctgcac tgatgtagcc attgccatcc
     1441 ttatcaaaca cgccgaacgc ttctctaatt tcttcttcac tgtctgtgta tttcattttt
     1501 cttgccatca taatcaggaa ctcagggaag tcgattgtgc cgtcaccgtc ggcatctact
     1561 tcattgatca tgtcctgcag ctctgcttct gtggggttct gccccagaga ccgcatcacc
     1621 gtccccagct ccttggttgt tattgtccca tccccgtcct tgtcaaatag ggagaaagcc
     1681 tctttaaatt ctgcgatctg ctcttcagtg gtttgggagt ccgtaggctc ccaacctttg
     1741 gttttctttt gcattacagc accattgctc gggaagttca caccgcgaac ctgcacgtga
     1801 tacaccaggc agccatcctc cagagacgtg tcttgcataa cggtaattac gccgccgtct
     1861 tcgtaacggg tcacacgttc ccaggtaaaa ccttccggga aggactgctt aaagaaatcc
     1921 gggatgcctt tcggatattt gatgaaggta cgggagccat acataaagga cgtcgccagg
     1981 atgtcgaacg caaacggcag cggaccaccc tcgatcactt tgatacgcat agtctgggtg
     2041 cccatatacg ggttgccttc gccttcacca gtgcatttga actggtggcc gtttacggag
     2101 ccttccagaa ccactttcat acgcatgttc tccttgatca gggagttcat gctccctccg
     2161 gtaccgccgc caccacccag gcccacaaac ttggcaactg cgtgttcacg ctgtacgaca
     2221 aacatttcgt tatcgctctc ctccaggcgc tccagacggt ggctgacgct atgaatggca
     2281 ggcatcttaa tgttgccgac agtctttttg gagcggtagg tggtcacgaa agaacaggac
     2341 aggtgaccgc cgccatcaac tttcagcgcc atgtgagtgt aaccacgcag accaccatcc
     2401 gctgggtaca tcatttcgca gttgatcgct gagctcagcc gacctatagc tctgactgcg
     2461 tgacctgtct tattccactt acgacgtgat gagtcgacca ttgttgcgag atccttatcg
     2521 tcatcgtcgt acagatcccg acccatttgc tgtccaccag tcatgctagc cataccatga
     2581 tgatgatgat gatgagaacc tcctccagtc ttgttaatat caagtccagc caacttaaga
     2641 gcaagctcgt tctgcagcat ggtggcggat cctagtataa cttcgtatag gatactttat
     2701 acgaagttat cattgggatt cttcctattt tgatccaagc atcaccatcg accctctagt
     2761 ccagatctca ccatcgaccc ataacttcgt atagcataca ttatacgaag ttatgtccct
     2821 cgaagaggtt cgaattcgat atcaagctta tcgataatca acctctggat tacaaaattt
     2881 gtgaaagatt gactggtatt cttaactatg ttgctccttt tacgctatgt ggatacgctg
     2941 ctttaatgcc tttgtatcat gctattgctt cccgtatggc tttcattttc tcctccttgt
     3001 ataaatcctg gttgctgtct ctttatgagg agttgtggcc cgttgtcagg caacgtggcg
     3061 tggtgtgcac tgtgtttgct gacgcaaccc ccactggttg gggcattgcc accacctgtc
     3121 agctcctttc cgggactttc gctttccccc tccctattgc cacggcggaa ctcatcgccg
     3181 cctgccttgc ccgctgctgg acaggggctc ggctgttggg cactgacaat tccgtggtgt
     3241 tgtcggggaa atcatcgtcc tttccttggc tgctcgcctg tgttgccacc tggattctgc
     3301 gcgggacgtc cttctgctac gtcccttcgg ccctcaatcc agcggacctt ccttcccgcg
     3361 gcctgctgcc ggctctgcgg cctcttccgc gtcttcgcct tcgccctcag acgagtcgga
     3421 tctccctttg ggccgcctcc ccgcatcgat accgtcgacc cgggcggccg cttcgagcag
     3481 acatgataag atacattgat gagtttggac aaaccacaac tagaatgcag tgaaaaaaat
     3541 gctttatttg tgaaatttgt gatgctattg ctttatttgt aaccattata agctgcaata
     3601 aacaagttaa caacaacaat tgcattcatt ttatgtttca ggttcagggg gagatgtggg
     3661 aggtttttta aagcaagtaa aacctctaca aatgtggtaa aatcgataag gatcttccta
     3721 gagcatggct acgtagataa gtagcatggc gggttaatca ttaactacaa ggaaccccta
     3781 gtgatggagt tggccactcc ctctctgcgc gctcgctcgc tcactgaggc cgggcgacca
     3841 aaggtcgccc gacgcccggg ctttgcccgg gcggcctcag tgagcgagcg agcgcgcagc
     3901 tgcattaatg aatcggccaa cgcgcgggga gaggcggttt gcgtattggg cgctcttccg
     3961 cttcctcgct cactgactcg ctgcgctcgg tcgttcggct gcggcgagcg gtatcagctc
     4021 actcaaaggc ggtaatacgg ttatccacag aatcagggga taacgcagga aagaacatgt
     4081 gagcaaaagg ccagcaaaag gccaggaacc gtaaaaaggc cgcgttgctg gcgtttttcc
     4141 ataggctccg cccccctgac gagcatcaca aaaatcgacg ctcaagtcag aggtggcgaa
     4201 acccgacagg actataaaga taccaggcgt ttccccctgg aagctccctc gtgcgctctc
     4261 ctgttccgac cctgccgctt accggatacc tgtccgcctt tctcccttcg ggaagcgtgg
     4321 cgctttctca tagctcacgc tgtaggtatc tcagttcggt gtaggtcgtt cgctccaagc
     4381 tgggctgtgt gcacgaaccc cccgttcagc ccgaccgctg cgccttatcc ggtaactatc
     4441 gtcttgagtc caacccggta agacacgact tatcgccact ggcagcagcc actggtaaca
     4501 ggattagcag agcgaggtat gtaggcggtg ctacagagtt cttgaagtgg tggcctaact
     4561 acggctacac tagaagaaca gtatttggta tctgcgctct gctgaagcca gttaccttcg
     4621 gaaaaagagt tggtagctct tgatccggca aacaaaccac cgctggtagc ggtggttttt
     4681 ttgtttgcaa gcagcagatt acgcgcagaa aaaaaggatc tcaagaagat cctttgatct
     4741 tttctacggg gtctgacgct cagtggaacg aaaactcacg ttaagggatt ttggtcatga
     4801 gattatcaaa aaggatcttc acctagatcc ttttaaatta aaaatgaagt tttaaatcaa
     4861 tctaaagtat atatgagtaa acttggtctg acagttacca atgcttaatc agtgaggcac
     4921 ctatctcagc gatctgtcta tttcgttcat ccatagttgc ctgactcccc gtcgtgtaga
     4981 taactacgat acgggagggc ttaccatctg gccccagtgc tgcaatgata ccgcgagacc
     5041 cacgctcacc ggctccagat ttatcagcaa taaaccagcc agccggaagg gccgagcgca
     5101 gaagtggtcc tgcaacttta tccgcctcca tccagtctat taattgttgc cgggaagcta
     5161 gagtaagtag ttcgccagtt aatagtttgc gcaacgttgt tgccattgct acaggcatcg
     5221 tggtgtcacg ctcgtcgttt ggtatggctt cattcagctc cggttcccaa cgatcaaggc
     5281 gagttacatg atcccccatg ttgtgcaaaa aagcggttag ctccttcggt cctccgatcg
     5341 ttgtcagaag taagttggcc gcagtgttat cactcatggt tatggcagca ctgcataatt
     5401 ctcttactgt catgccatcc gtaagatgct tttctgtgac tggtgagtac tcaaccaagt
     5461 cattctgaga atagtgtatg cggcgaccga gttgctcttg cccggcgtca atacgggata
     5521 ataccgcgcc acatagcaga actttaaaag tgctcatcat tggaaaacgt tcttcggggc
     5581 gaaaactctc aaggatctta ccgctgttga gatccagttc gatgtaaccc actcgtgcac
     5641 ccaactgatc ttcagcatct tttactttca ccagcgtttc tgggtgagca aaaacaggaa
     5701 ggcaaaatgc cgcaaaaaag ggaataaggg cgacacggaa atgttgaata ctcatactct
     5761 tcctttttca atattattga agcatttatc agggttattg tctcatgagc ggatacatat
     5821 ttgaatgtat ttagaaaaat aaacaaatag gggttccgcg cacatttccc cgaaaagtgc
     5881 cacctaaatt gtaagcgtta atattttgtt aaaattcgcg ttaaattttt gttaaatcag
     5941 ctcatttttt aaccaatagg ccgaaatcgg caaaatccct tataaatcaa aagaatagac
     6001 cgagataggg ttgagtgttg ttccagtttg gaacaagagt ccactattaa agaacgtgga
     6061 ctccaacgtc aaaggnnnnn nnnnnnnnnn nnnnnnnnnn nnnnnnnnnn nnnnnnnnnn
     6121 nnnntnnnnn nnnnnnnnnn nnnnnnnnnn nnnnnnnnnn nnnnnnnnnn nnnnnnnnnn
     6181 nnnnnnnnnn nnnnnnnnnn nnnnnnnnnn nnnnnngnnn nnnnnnnnnn nnnnnnnnnn
     6241 nnnnnnnnnn nnnnnnnnnn nnnnnnnnnn nnnnnnnnnn nnnnnnnnnn nnnnnnnnnn
     6301 nnnnnnnnnn nnnnnnnnnn nnnnnnnnnn nnnnnnnnnn ncccattcgc cattcaggct
     6361 gcgcaactgt tgggaagggc gatcggtgcg ggcctcttcg ctattacgcc ag
//
