>Addgene plasmid #100846 | pAAV.CAG.Flex.NES-jRCaMP1a.WPRE.SV40 | addgene partial sequence | sequence record 219850 | Addgene Partial NGS Result
CCCCCGCCCCCATCGCTGCACAAAATAATTAAAAAATAAATAAATACAAAATTGGGGGTGGGGAGGGGGG
GGAGATGGGGAGAGTGAAGCAGAACGTGGGGCTCACCTCGACCATGGTAATAGCGATGACTAATACGTAG
ATGTACTGCCAAGTAGGAAAGTCCCATAAGGTCATGTACTGGGCATAATGCCAGGCGGGCCATTTACCGT
CATTGACGTCAATAGGGGGCGTACTTGGCATATGATACACTTGATGTACTGCCAAGTGGGCAGTTTACCG
TAAATACTCCACCCATTGACGTCAATGGAAAGTCCCTATTGGCGTTACTATGGGAACATACGTCATTATT
GACGTCAATGGTACTCTTCCTAGAGCATGGCTACGTAGATAAGTAGCATGGCGGGTTAATCATTAACTAC
AAGGAACCCCTAGTGATGGAGTTGGCCACTCCCTCTCTGCGCGCTCGCTCGCTCACTGAGGCCGGGCGAC
CAAAGGTCGCCCGACGCCCGGGCTTTGCCCGGGCGGCCTCAGTGAGCGAGCGAGCGCGCAGCTGGCGTAA
TAGCGAAGAGGCCCGCACCGATCGCCCTTCCCAACAGTTGCGCAGCCTGAATGGCGAATGGG
[124 nt withheld, positions 623-746]
C
[91 nt withheld, positions 748-838]
A
[49 nt withheld, positions 840-888]
CCTTTGACGTTGGAGTCCACGTTCTTTAATAGTGGACTCTTGTTCCAAACTGGAACAACACTCAACCCTA
TCTCGGTCTATTCTTTTGATTTATAAGGGATTTTGCCGATTTCGGCCTATTGGTTAAAAAATGAGCTGAT
TTAACAAAAATTTAACGCGAATTTTAACAAAATATTAACGCTTACAATTTAGGTGGCACTTTTCGGGGAA
ATGTGCGCGGAACCCCTATTTGTTTATTTTTCTAAATACATTCAAATATGTATCCGCTCATGAGACAATA
ACCCTGATAAATGCTTCAATAATATTGAAAAAGGAAGAGTATGAGTATTCAACATTTCCGTGTCGCCCTT
ATTCCCTTTTTTGCGGCATTTTGCCTTCCTGTTTTTGCTCACCCAGAAACGCTGGTGAAAGTAAAAGATG
CTGAAGATCAGTTGGGTGCACGAGTGGGTTACATCGAACTGGATCTCAACAGCGGTAAGATCCTTGAGAG
TTTTCGCCCCGAAGAACGTTTTCCAATGATGAGCACTTTTAAAGTTCTGCTATGTGGCGCGGTATTATCC
CGTATTGACGCCGGGCAAGAGCAACTCGGTCGCCGCATACACTATTCTCAGAATGACTTGGTTGAGTACT
CACCAGTCACAGAAAAGCATCTTACGGATGGCATGACAGTAAGAGAATTATGCAGTGCTGCCATAACCAT
GAGTGATAACACTGCGGCCAACTTACTTCTGACAACGATCGGAGGACCGAAGGAGCTAACCGCTTTTTTG
CACAACATGGGGGATCATGTAACTCGCCTTGATCGTTGGGAACCGGAGCTGAATGAAGCCATACCAAACG
ACGAGCGTGACACCACGATGCCTGTAGCAATGGCAACAACGTTGCGCAAACTATTAACTGGCGAACTACT
TACTCTAGCTTCCCGGCAACAATTAATAGACTGGATGGAGGCGGATAAAGTTGCAGGACCACTTCTGCGC
TCGGCCCTTCCGGCTGGCTGGTTTATTGCTGATAAATCTGGAGCCGGTGAGCGTGGGTCTCGCGGTATCA
TTGCAGCACTGGGGCCAGATGGTAAGCCCTCCCGTATCGTAGTTATCTACACGACGGGGAGTCAGGCAAC
TATGGATGAACGAAATAGACAGATCGCTGAGATAGGTGCCTCACTGATTAAGCATTGGTAACTGTCAGAC
CAAGTTTACTCATATATACTTTAGATTGATTTAAAACTTCATTTTTAATTTAAAAGGATCTAGGTGAAGA
TCCTTTTTGATAATCTCATGACCAAAATCCCTTAACGTGAGTTTTCGTTCCACTGAGCGTCAGACCCCGT
AGAAAAGATCAAAGGATCTTCTTGAGATCCTTTTTTTCTGCGCGTAATCTGCTGCTTGCAAACAAAAAAA
CCACCGCTACCAGCGGTGGTTTGTTTGCCGGATCAAGAGCTACCAACTCTTTTTCCGAAGGTAACTGGCT
TCAGCAGAGCGCAGATACCAAATACTGTTCTTCTAGTGTAGCCGTAGTTAGGCCACCACTTCAAGAACTC
TGTAGCACCGCCTACATACCTCGCTCTGCTAATCCTGTTACCAGTGGCTGCTGCCAGTGGCGATAAGTCG
TGTCTTACCGGGTTGGACTCAAGACGATAGTTACCGGATAAGGCGCAGCGGTCGGGCTGAACGGGGGGTT
CGTGCACACAGCCCAGCTTGGAGCGAACGACCTACACCGAACTGAGATACCTACAGCGTGAGCTATGAGA
AAGCGCCACGCTTCCCGAAGGGAGAAAGGCGGACAGGTATCCGGTAAGCGGCAGGGTCGGAACAGGAGAG
CGCACGAGGGAGCTTCCAGGGGGAAACGCCTGGTATCTTTATAGTCCTGTCGGGTTTCGCCACCTCTGAC
TTGAGCGTCGATTTTTGTGATGCTCGTCAGGGGGGCGGAGCCTATGGAAAAACGCCAGCAACGCGGCCTT
TTTACGGTTCCTGGCCTTTTGCTGGCCTTTTGCTCACATGTTCTTTCCTGCGTTATCCCCTGATTCTGTG
GATAACCGTATTACCGCCTTTGAGTGAGCTGATACCGCTCGCCGCAGCCGAACGACCGAGCGCAGCGAGT
CAGTGAGCGAGGAAGCGGAAGAGCGCCCAATACGCAAACCGCCTCTCCCCGCGCGTTGGCCGATTCATTA
ATGCAGCTGCGCGCTCGCTCGCTCACTGAGGCCGCCCGGGCAAAGCCCGGGCGTCGGGCGACCTTTGGTC
GCCCGGCCTCAGTGAGCGAGCGAGCGCGCAGAGAGGGAGTGGCCAACTCCATCACTAGGGGTTCCTTGTA
GTTAATGATTAACCCGCCATGCTACTTATCTACGTAGCCATGCTCTAGGAAGATCCTTATCGATTTTACC
ACATTTGTAGAGGTTTTACTTGCTTTAAAAAACCTCCCACATCTCCCCCTGAACCTGAAACATAAAATGA
ATGCAATTGTTGTTGTTAACTTGTTTATTGCAGCTTATAATGGTTACAAATAAAGCAATAGCATCACAAA
TTTCACAAATAAAGCATTTTTTTCACTGCATTCTAGTTGTGGTTTGTCCAAACTCATCAATGTATCTTAT
CATGTCTGCTCGAAGCGGCCGCCCGGGTCGACGGTATCGATGCGGGGAGGCGGCCCAAAGGGAGATCCGA
CTCGTCTGAGGGCGAAGGCGAAGACGCGGAAGAGGCCGCAGAGCCGGCAGCAGGCCGCGGGAAGGAAGGT
CCGCTGGATTGAGGGCCGAAGGGACGTAGCAGAAGGACGTCCCGCGCAGAATCCAGGTGGCAACACAGGC
GAGCAGCCAAGGAAAGGACGATGATTTCCCCGACAACACCACGGAATTGTCAGTGCCCAACAGCCGAGCC
CCTGTCCAGCAGCGGGCAAGGCAGGCGGCGATGAGTTCCGCCGTGGCAATAGGGAGGGGGAAAGCGAAAG
TCCCGGAAAGGAGCTGACAGGTGGTGGCAATGCCCCAACCAGTGGGGGTTGCGTCAGCAAACACAGTGCA
CACCACGCCACGTTGCCTGACAACGGGCCACAACTCCTCATAAAGAGACAGCAACCAGGATTTATACAAG
GAGGAGAAAATGAAAGCCATACGGGAAGCAATAGCATGATACAAAGGCATTAAAGCAGCGTATCCACATA
GCGTAAAAGGAGCAACATAGTTAAGAATACCAGTCAATCTTTCACAAATTTTGTAATCCAGAGGTTGATT
ATCGATAAGCTTGATATCGAATTCGAACCTCTTCGAGGGACATAACTTCGTATAATGTATGCTATACGAA
GTTATGGGTCGATGGTGAGATCTGGACTAGAGGGTCGATGGTGATGCTTGGATCAAAATAGGAAGAATCC
CAATGATAACTTCGTATAAAGTATCCTATACGAAGTTATACTAGGATCCGCCACCATGCTGCAGAACGAG
CTTGCTCTTAAGTTGGCTGGACTTGATATTAACAAGACTGGAGGAGGTTCTCATCATCATCATCATCATG
GTATGGCTAGCATGACTGGTGGACAGCAAATGGGTCGGGATCTGTACGACGATGACGATAAGGATCTCGC
AACAATGGTCGACTCATCACGTCGTAAGTGGAATAAGACAGGTCACGCAGTCAGAGCTATAGGTCGGCTG
AGCTCAGCGATCAACTGCGAAATGATGTACCCAGCGGATGGTGGTCTGCGTGGTTACACTCACATGGCGC
TGAAAGTTGATGGCGGCGGTCACCTGTCCTGTTCTTTCGTGACCACCTACCGCTCCAAAAAGACTGTCGG
CAACATTAAGATGCCTGCCATTCATAGCGTCAGCCACCGTCTGGAGCGCCTGGAGGAGAGCGATAACGAA
ATGTTTGTCGTACAGCGTGAACACGCAGTTGCCAAGTTTGTGGGCCTGGGTGGTGGCGGCGGTACCGGAG
GGAGCATGAACTCCCTGATCAAGGAGAACATGCGTATGAAAGTGGTTCTGGAAGGCTCCGTAAACGGCCA
CCAGTTCAAATGCACTGGTGAAGGCGAAGGCAACCCGTATATGGGCACCCAGACTATGCGTATCAAAGTG
ATCGAGGGTGGTCCGCTGCCGTTTGCGTTCGACATCCTGGCGACGTCCTTTATGTATGGCTCCCGTACCT
TCATCAAATATCCGAAAGGCATCCCGGATTTCTTTAAGCAGTCCTTCCCGGAAGGTTTTACCTGGGAACG
TGTGACCCGTTACGAAGACGGCGGCGTAATTACCGTTATGCAAGACACGTCTCTGGAGGATGGCTGCCTG
GTGTATCACGTGCAGGTTCGCGGTGTGAACTTCCCGAGCAATGGTGCTGTAATGCAAAAGAAAACCAAAG
GTTGGGAGCCTACGGACTCCCAAACCACTGAAGAGCAGATCGCAGAATTTAAAGAGGCTTTCTCCCTATT
TGACAAGGACGGGGATGGGACAATAACAACCAAGGAGCTGGGGACGGTGATGCGGTCTCTGGGGCAGAAC
CCCACAGAAGCAGAGCTGCAGGACATGATCAATGAAGTAGATGCCGACGGTGACGGCACAATCGACTTCC
CTGAGTTCCTGATTATGATGGCAAGAAAAATGAAATACACAGACAGTGAAGAAGAAATTAGAGAAGCGTT
CGGCGTGTTTGATAAGGATGGCAATGGCTACATCAGTGCAGCAGAGCTTCGCCACGTGATGACAAACCTT
GGAGAGAAGTTAACAGATGAAGAGGTTGATGAAATGATCAGGGAAGCAGACAGCGATGGGGATGGTCAGG
TAAACTACGAAGAGTTTGTACAAATGATGACAGCGAAGTGAAAGCTCTAGTATAACTTCGTATAGCATAC
ATTATACGAAGTTATGGGTCGATGGTGATGCTTGGCAATTCGGGTCGATGGTGAAGCATTGGTCTTCCTA
TTTTGATATAACTTCGTATAGGATACTTTATACGAAGTTATGGGGATCCAATTCTTTGCCAAAATGATGA
GACAGCACAATAACCAGCACGTTGCCCAGGAGCTGTAGGAAAAAGAAGAAGGCATGAACATGGTTAGCAG
AGGCTCTAGAGCCGCCGGTCACACGCCAGAAGCCGAACCCCGCCCTGCCCCGTCCCCCCCGAAGGCAGCC
GTCCCCCCGCGGACAGCCCCGAGCCGCTCCCCCCGCACAAAGGGCCCTCCCGGAGCCCCTCAAGGCTTTC
ACGCAGCCACAGAAAAGAAACAAGCCGTCATTAAACCAAGCGCTAATTACAGCCCGGAGGAGAAGGGCCG
TCCCGCCCGCTCACCTGTGGGAGTAACGCGGTCAGTCAGAGCCGGGGCGGGCGGCGCGAGGCGGCGGCGG
AGCGGGGCACGGGGCGAAGGCAGCGCGCAGCGACTCCCGCCCGCCGCGCGCTTCGCTTTTTATAGGGCCG
CCGCCGCCGCCGCCTCGCCATAAAAGGAAACTTTCGGAGCGCGCCGCTCTGATTGGCTGCCGCCGCACCT
CTCCGCCTC
